Addgene plasmid #133333: pHBS1527 [IBB-GFP-mCherry3E]-[BFP-TDP43 W-S]
Purpose: To test the effect of sequence on TDP43 splicing activity
Depositing lab: Rajat Rohatgi. Depositing organization: Stanford University. Publication: Phase separation-deficient TDP43 remains functional in splicing. Schmidt HB, Barreau A, Rohatgi R. Nat Commun. 2019 Oct 25;10(1):4890. doi: 10.1038/s41467-019-12740-2. PubMed 31653829.
Backbone
  Vector backbone: pBI
  Vector type: Mammalian Expression
Growth in bacteria
  Bacterial resistance: Ampicillin, 100 μg/mL
  Growth temperature: 37°C
  Growth strain: DH5alpha
  Copy number: High Copy
Gene/Insert
  Gene/Insert name: TARDBP mutant
  Species: H. sapiens (human)
  Mutation: All W to S in CTD of full-length TDP43
  Entrez Gene: TARDBP (a.k.a. ALS10, TDP-43)
  Cloning method: Gibson Cloning
Terms and licenses: Academic/Nonprofit Terms; Industry Terms: Not Available to Industry
Depositor comments: Please visit https://www.biorxiv.org/content/10.1101/548339v1 for bioRxiv preprint.
How to cite: pHBS1527 [IBB-GFP-mCherry3E]-[BFP-TDP43 W-S] was a gift from Rajat Rohatgi (Addgene plasmid # 133333 ; http://n2t.net/addgene:133333 ; RRID:Addgene_133333)
