[The description below was written by a language model from this plasmid's Addgene catalogue record and pLannotate feature annotations shown in this document.]
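Description:
pHBS1527 [IBB-GFP-mCherry3E]-[BFP-TDP43 W-S] is a 9.5 kb mammalian expression plasmid on the bidirectional pBI backbone. It is maintained in E. coli through a high-copy ColE1/pUC-type origin and selected with ampicillin via the β-lactamase gene. The annotation shows two divergent transcription units arranged around a shared CMV enhancer region. A full CMV enhancer/promoter drives one direction and a minimal CMV promoter fragment faces the other. Each unit ends with a rabbit β-globin intron, a short β-globin exon segment and the β-globin polyadenylation signal. Remnant attB2 sites lie downstream of both coding regions. The short str and lacI hits appear to be backbone remnants.

The forward unit encodes TagBFP fused to the N-terminus of full-length human TDP-43 (TARDBP). In this variant every tryptophan in the C-terminal domain is changed to serine. The opposite unit encodes the reporter. It consists of an importin-β-binding (IBB) fragment of KPNA2, which should direct nuclear import, followed by superfolder GFP and then mCherry. The mCherry coding sequence is split into two fragments by a segment containing CFTR sequence. This layout suggests a splicing minigene in which inclusion or skipping of the CFTR-derived segment determines whether intact mCherry is made. GFP would then report reporter expression and BFP would report TDP-43 levels, although the record does not spell out this logic or the exact CFTR exon.

The stated purpose is to test how TDP-43 sequence affects its splicing activity. Having effector and reporter on one plasmid allows both to be read out by fluorescence in the same transfected cells.
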