Features (pLannotate 1.2.2; 24 found; start..end, strand, type, name):
      1..304     +  enhancer       CMV enhancer: human cytomegalovirus immediate early enhancer
    305..508     +  promoter       CMV promoter: human cytomegalovirus (CMV) immediate early promoter
    582..1277    +  CDS            TagBFP: TagBFP is a basic (constitutively fluorescent) blue fluorescent protein published in 2008, derived from Entacmaea quadricolor. It is reported to be a very rapidly-maturing monomer with very low acid sensitivity.
   1284..2525    +  CDS            TARDBP: TADBP_HUMAN - Also known as TDP43. Experimental evidence at protein level: Swiss-Prot protein existence level 1. RNA-binding protein that is involved in various steps of RNA biogenesis and processing (PubMed:23519609). Preferentially binds, via its two RNA recognition motifs RRM1 and RRM2, to GU-repeats on RNA molecules predominantly localized within long introns and in the 3'UTR of mRNAs (PubMed:23519609, PubMed:24240615, PubMed:24464995). In turn, regulates the splicing of many non-coding and protein-coding RNAs including proteins involved in neuronal survival, as well as mRNAs that encode p
   2529..2553    -  protein_bind   attB2: mutant version of attB; recombination site for the Gateway® BP reaction BP Clonase™
   2580..3152    +  intron         β-globin intron: intron from rabbit β-globin gene
   3156..3278    +  CDS            HBB: HBB_COLGU - Experimental evidence at transcript level: Swiss-Prot protein existence level 2. Involved in oxygen transport from the lung to the various peripheral tissues. From Colobus guereza (Mantled guereza) (Eastern black-and-white colobus monkey).
   3349..3404    +  polyA_signal   β-globin poly(A) signal: rabbit β-globin polyadenylation signal (Gil and Proudfoot, 1987)
   3730..3846    -  CDS            str (fragment): STR_KLEPN - Protein inferred from homology: Swiss-Prot protein existence level 3. The aminoglycoside phosphotransferases achieve inactivation of their antibiotic substrates by phosphorylation. From Klebsiella pneumoniae.
   3965..4069    +  promoter       AmpR promoter: bla
   4070..4930    +  CDS            AmpR: β-lactamase; bla; confers resistance to ampicillin, carbenicillin, and related antibiotics
   5101..5689    +  rep_origin     ori: high-copy-number ColE1/pMB1/pBR322/pUC origin of replication
   5872..5925    +  CDS            lacI (fragment): lac repressor; lacI; The lac repressor binds to the lac operator to inhibit transcription in E. coli. This inhibition can be relieved by adding lactose or isopropyl-β-D-thiogalactopyranoside (IPTG).
   6258..6313    -  polyA_signal   β-globin poly(A) signal: rabbit β-globin polyadenylation signal (Gil and Proudfoot, 1987)
   6384..6506    -  CDS            HBB: HBB_COLGU - Experimental evidence at transcript level: Swiss-Prot protein existence level 2. Involved in oxygen transport from the lung to the various peripheral tissues. From Colobus guereza (Mantled guereza) (Eastern black-and-white colobus monkey).
   6510..7082    -  intron         β-globin intron: intron from rabbit β-globin gene
   7118..7140    +  protein_bind   attB2 (fragment): mutant version of attB; recombination site for the Gateway® BP reaction BP Clonase™
   7151..7745    -  CDS            mCherry (fragment): monomeric derivative of DsRed fluorescent protein (Shaner et al., 2004) mammalian codon-optimized
   8024..8230    -  CDS            CFTR (fragment): CFTR_HUMAN - Also known as ABCC7. Experimental evidence at protein level: Swiss-Prot protein existence level 1. Epithelial ion channel that plays an important role in the regulation of epithelial ion and water transport and fluid homeostasis (PubMed:26823428). Mediates the transport of chloride ions across the cell membrane (PubMed:10792060, PubMed:11524016, PubMed:11707463, PubMed:12519745, PubMed:15010471, PubMed:12588899, PubMed:17036051, PubMed:19398555, PubMed:19621064, PubMed:22178883, PubMed:25330774, PubMed:1712898, PubMed:8910473, PubMed:9804160, PubMed:12529365, PubMed:17182731, PubM
   8323..8434    -  CDS            mCherry (fragment): monomeric derivative of DsRed fluorescent protein (Shaner et al., 2004) mammalian codon-optimized
   8453..9154    -  CDS            Superfolder GFP: Superfolder GFP is a basic (constitutively fluorescent) green fluorescent protein published in 2005, derived from Aequorea victoria. It is reported to be a very rapidly-maturing weak dimer.
   9140..9334    -  CDS            KPNA2 (fragment): IMA1_HUMAN - Also known as RCH1, SRP1. Experimental evidence at protein level: Swiss-Prot protein existence level 1. Functions in nuclear protein import as an adapter protein for nuclear receptor KPNB1. Binds specifically and directly to substrates containing either a simple or bipartite NLS motif. Docking of the importin/substrate complex to the nuclear pore complex (NPC) is mediated by KPNB1 through binding to nucleoporin FxFG repeats and the complex is subsequently translocated through the pore by an energy requiring, Ran-dependent mechanism. At the nucleoplasmic side of the NPC, Ran binds
   9387..9421    -  promoter       minimal CMV promoter (fragment): human cytomegalovirus (CMV) immediate early promoter
   9439..9498    +  enhancer       CMV enhancer (fragment): human cytomegalovirus immediate early enhancer
>Addgene plasmid #133333 | pHBS1527 [IBB-GFP-mCherry3E]-[BFP-TDP43 W-S] | addgene full sequence | sequence record 261759 | Addgene NGS Result
CGTTACATAACTTACGGTAAATGGCCCGCCTGGCTGACCGCCCAACGACCCCCGCCCATTGACGTCAATA
ATGACGTATGTTCCCATAGTAACGCCAATAGGGACTTTCCATTGACGTCAATGGGTGGAGTATTTACGGT
AAACTGCCCACTTGGCAGTACATCAAGTGTATCATATGCCAAGTACGCCCCCTATTGACGTCAATGACGG
TAAATGGCCCGCCTGGCATTATGCCCAGTACATGACCTTATGGGACTTTCCTACTTGGCAGTACATCTAC
GTATTAGTCATCGCTATTACCATGGTGATGCGGTTTTGGCAGTACATCAATGGGCGTGGATAGCGGTTTG
ACTCACGGGGATTTCCAAGTCTCCACCCCATTGACGTCAATGGGAGTTTGTTTTGGCACCAAAATCAACG
GGACTTTCCAAAATGTCGTAACAACTCCGCCCCATTGACGCAAATGGGCGGTAGGCGTGTACGGTGGGAG
GTCTATATAAGCAGAGCTGGTTTAGTGAACCGTCAGATCCGCTAGGGATCCTCTAGTCAGCTGACGCGTT
ACCACCGGTGCCACCATGGGAAGCGAGCTGATTAAGGAGAACATGCACATGAAGCTGTACATGGAGGGCA
CCGTGGACAACCATCACTTCAAGTGCACATCCGAGGGCGAAGGCAAGCCCTACGAGGGCACCCAGACCAT
GAGAATCAAGGTGGTCGAGGGCGGCCCTCTCCCCTTCGCCTTCGACATCCTGGCTACTAGCTTCCTCTAC
GGCAGCAAGACCTTCATCAACCACACCCAGGGCATCCCCGACTTCTTCAAGCAGTCCTTCCCTGAGGGCT
TCACATGGGAGAGAGTCACCACATACGAAGACGGGGGCGTGCTGACCGCTACCCAGGACACCAGCCTCCA
GGACGGCTGCCTCATCTACAACGTCAAGATCAGAGGGGTGAACTTCACATCCAACGGCCCTGTGATGCAG
AAGAAAACACTCGGCTGGGAGGCCTTCACCGAGACGCTGTACCCCGCTGACGGCGGCCTGGAAGGCAGAA
ACGACATGGCCCTGAAGCTCGTGGGCGGGAGCCATCTGATCGCAAACGCCAAGACCACATATAGATCCAA
GAAACCCGCTAAGAACCTCAAGATGCCTGGCGTCTACTATGTGGACTACAGACTGGAAAGAATCAAGGAG
GCCAACAACGAGACCTACGTCGAGCAGCACGAGGTGGCAGTGGCCAGATACTGCGACCTCCCTAGCAAAC
TGGGGCACAAGCTTAATTCCGGAATGTCTGAATATATTCGGGTAACCGAAGATGAGAACGATGAGCCCAT
TGAAATACCATCGGAAGACGATGGGACGGTGCTGCTCTCCACGGTTACAGCCCAGTTTCCAGGGGCGTGT
GGGCTTCGCTACAGGAATCCAGTGTCTCAGTGTATGAGAGGTGTCCGGCTGGTAGAAGGAATTCTGCATG
CCCCAGATGCTGGCTGGGGAAATCTGGTGTATGTTGTCAACTATCCAAAAGATAACAAAAGAAAAATGGA
TGAGACAGATGCTTCATCAGCAGTGAAAGTGAAAAGAGCAGTCCAGAAAACATCCGATTTAATAGTGTTG
GGTCTCCCATGGAAAACAACCGAACAGGACCTGAAAGAGTATTTTAGTACCTTTGGAGAAGTTCTTATGG
TGCAGGTCAAGAAAGATCTTAAGACTGGTCATTCAAAGGGGTTTGGCTTTGTTCGTTTTACGGAATATGA
AACACAAGTGAAAGTAATGTCACAGCGACATATGATAGATGGACGATGGTGTGACTGCAAACTTCCTAAT
TCTAAGCAAAGCCAAGATGAGCCTTTGAGAAGCAGAAAAGTGTTTGTGGGGCGCTGTACAGAGGACATGA
CTGAGGATGAGCTGCGGGAGTTCTTCTCTCAGTACGGGGATGTGATGGATGTCTTCATCCCCAAGCCATT
CAGGGCCTTTGCCTTTGTTACATTTGCAGATGATCAGATTGCGCAGTCTCTTTGTGGAGAGGACTTGATC
ATTAAAGGAATCAGCGTTCATATATCCAATGCCGAACCTAAGCATAACAGCAATCGGCAGTTAGAAAGAT
CGGGACGATTTGGGGGCAACCCAGGAGGTTTTGGGAATCAAGGGGGCTTTGGCAATAGTCGTGGCGGTGG
TGCAGGGCTGGGTAATAATCAAGGGTCTAACATGGGAGGTGGTATGAATTTCGGCGCGTTCAGCATTAAT
CCCGCGATGATGGCCGCCGCGCAAGCAGCCTTACAGTCGTCTTGGGGGATGATGGGAATGCTGGCTTCTC
AGCAGAATCAGAGCGGTCCGTCGGGAAACAATCAAAACCAGGGGAATATGCAGCGTGAACCGAATCAGGC
ATTCGGGAGTGGCAACAATTCTTACTCCGGGTCTAATAGTGGTGCAGCCATTGGTAGTGGTTCCGCCTCC
AATGCGGGTTCGGGAAGCGGCTTTAACGGCGGCTTTGGATCATCTATGGATTCAAAATCATCAGGATCGG
GAATGTAGACCCAGCTTTCTTGTACAAAGTGGTTGATCCTCTAGACTGAGAACTTCAGGGTGAGTTTGGG
GACCCTTGATTGTTCTTTCTTTTTCGCTATTGTAAAATTCATGTTATATGGAGGGGGCAAAGTTTTCAGG
GTGTTGTTTAGAATGGGAAGATGTCCCTTGTATCACCATGGACCCTCATGATAATTTTGTTTCTTTCACT
TTCTACTCTGTTGACAACCATTGTCTCCTCTTATTTTCTTTTCATTTTCTGTAACTTTTTCGTTAAACTT
TAGCTTGCATTTGTAACGAATTTTTAAATTCACTTTTGTTTATTTGTCAGATTGTAAGTACTTTCTCTAA
TCACTTTTTTTTCAAGGCAATCAGGGTATATTATATTGTACTTCAGCACAGTTTTAGAGAACAATTGTTA
TAATTAAATGATAAGGTAGAATATTTCTGCATATAAATTCTGGCTGGCGTGGAAATATTCTTATTGGTAG
AAACAACTACACCCTGGTCATCATCCTGCCTTTCTCTTTATGGTTACAATGATATACACTGTTTGAGATG
AGGATAAAATACTCTGAGTCCAAACCGGGCCCCTCTGCTAACCATGTTCATGCCTTCTTCTCTTTCCTAC
AGCTCCTGGGCAACGTGCTGGTTGTTGTGCTGTCTCATCATTTTGGCAAAGAATTCACTCCTCAGGTGCA
GGCTGCCTATCAGAAGGTGGTGGCTGGTGTGGCCAATGCCCTGGCTCACAAATACCACTGAGATCTTTTT
CCCTCTGCCAAAAATTATGGGGACATCATGAAGCCCCTTGAGCATCTGACTTCTGGCTAATAAAGGAAAT
TTATTTTCATTGCAATAGTGTGTTGGAATTTTTTGTGTCTCTCACTCGGAAGGACATATGGGAGGGCAAA
TCATTTAAAACATCAGAATGAGTATTTGGTTTAGAGTTTGGCAACATATGCCCATATGCTGGCTGCCATG
AACAAAGGTTGGCTATAAAGAGGTCATCAGTATATGAAACAGCCCCCTGCTGTCCATTCCTTATTCCATA
GAAAAGCCTTGACTTGAGGTTAGATTTTTTTTATATTTTGTTTTGTGTTATTTTTTTCTTTAACATCCCT
AAAATTTTCCTTACATGTTTTACTAGCCAGATTTTTCCTCCTCTCCTGACTACTCCCAGTCATAGCTGTC
CCTCTTCTCTTATGAACTCGGCGCCCTGCCCGTCCCACCAGGTCAACAGGCGGTAACCGGCCTCTTCATC
GGGAATGCGCGCGACCTTCAGCATCGCCGGCATGTCCCCCTGGCGGACGGGAAGTATCCAGCTCGACCAA
GCTGGCCGCGTCGAGTGAAGACGAAAGGGCCTCGTGATACGCCTATTTTTATAGGTTAATGTCATGATAA
TAATGGTTTCTTAGACGTCAGGTGGCACTTTTCGGGGAAATGTGCGCGGAACCCCTATTTGTTTATTTTT
CTAAATACATTCAAATATGTATCCGCTCATGAGACAATAACCCTGATAAATGCTTCAATAATATTGAAAA
AGGAAGAGTATGAGTATTCAACATTTCCGTGTCGCCCTTATTCCCTTTTTTGCGGCATTTTGCCTTCCTG
TTTTTGCTCACCCAGAAACGCTGGTGAAAGTAAAAGATGCTGAAGATCAGTTGGGTGCACGAGTGGGTTA
CATCGAACTGGATCTCAACAGCGGTAAGATCCTTGAGAGTTTTCGCCCCGAAGAACGTTTTCCAATGATG
AGCACTTTTAAAGTTCTGCTATGTGGCGCGGTATTATCCCGTGTTGACGCCGGGCAAGAGCAACTCGGTC
GCCGCATACACTATTCTCAGAATGACTTGGTTGAGTACTCACCAGTCACAGAAAAGCATCTTACGGATGG
CATGACAGTAAGAGAATTATGCAGTGCTGCCATAACCATGAGTGATAACACTGCGGCCAACTTACTTCTG
ACAACGATCGGAGGACCGAAGGAGCTAACCGCTTTTTTGCACAACATGGGGGATCATGTAACTCGCCTTG
ATCGTTGGGAACCGGAGCTGAATGAAGCCATACCAAACGACGAGCGTGACACCACGATGCCTGTAGCAAT
GGCAACAACGTTGCGCAAACTATTAACTGGCGAACTACTTACTCTAGCTTCCCGGCAACAATTAATAGAC
TGGATGGAGGCGGATAAAGTTGCAGGACCACTTCTGCGCTCGGCCCTTCCGGCTGGCTGGTTTATTGCTG
ATAAATCTGGAGCCGGTGAGCGTGGGTCTCGCGGTATCATTGCAGCACTGGGGCCAGATGGTAAGCCCTC
CCGTATCGTAGTTATCTACACGACGGGGAGTCAGGCAACTATGGATGAACGAAATAGACAGATCGCTGAG
ATAGGTGCCTCACTGATTAAGCATTGGTAACTGTCAGACCAAGTTTACTCATATATACTTTAGATTGATT
TAAAACTTCATTTTTAATTTAAAAGGATCTAGGTGAAGATCCTTTTTGATAATCTCATGACCAAAATCCC
TTAACGTGAGTTTTCGTTCCACTGAGCGTCAGACCCCGTAGAAAAGATCAAAGGATCTTCTTGAGATCCT
TTTTTTCTGCGCGTAATCTGCTGCTTGCAAACAAAAAAACCACCGCTACCAGCGGTGGTTTGTTTGCCGG
ATCAAGAGCTACCAACTCTTTTTCCGAAGGTAACTGGCTTCAGCAGAGCGCAGATACCAAATACTGTTCT
TCTAGTGTAGCCGTAGTTAGGCCACCACTTCAAGAACTCTGTAGCACCGCCTACATACCTCGCTCTGCTA
ATCCTGTTACCAGTGGCTGCTGCCAGTGGCGATAAGTCGTGTCTTACCGGGTTGGACTCAAGACGATAGT
TACCGGATAAGGCGCAGCGGTCGGGCTGAACGGGGGGTTCGTGCACACAGCCCAGCTTGGAGCGAACGAC
CTACACCGAACTGAGATACCTACAGCGTGAGCTATGAGAAAGCGCCACGCTTCCCGAAGGGAGAAAGGCG
GACAGGTATCCGGTAAGCGGCAGGGTCGGAACAGGAGAGCGCACGAGGGAGCTTCCAGGGGGAAACGCCT
GGTATCTTTATAGTCCTGTCGGGTTTCGCCACCTCTGACTTGAGCGTCGATTTTTGTGATGCTCGTCAGG
GGGGCGGAGCCTATGGAAAAACGCCAGCAACGCGGCCTTTTTACGGTTCCTGGCCTTTTGCTGGCCTTTT
GCTCACATGTTCTTTCCTGCGTTATCCCCTGATTCTGTGGATAACCGTATTACCGCCTTTGAGTGAGCTG
ATACCGCTCGCCGCAGCCGAACGACCGAGCGCAGCGAGTCAGTGAGCGAGGAAGCGGAAGAGCGCCCAAT
ACGCAAACCGCCTCTCCCCGCGCGTTGGCCGATTCATTAATGCAGTCGAGGGATCTCCATAAGAGAAGAG
GGACAGCTATGACTGGGAGTAGTCAGGAGAGGAGGAAAAATCTGGCTAGTAAAACATGTAAGGAAAATTT
TAGGGATGTTAAAGAAAAAAATAACACAAAACAAAATATAAAAAAAATCTAACCTCAAGTCAAGGCTTTT
CTATGGAATAAGGAATGGACAGCAGGGGGCTGTTTCATATACTGATGACCTCTTTATAGCCAACCTTTGT
TCATGGCAGCCAGCATATGGGCATATGTTGCCAAACTCTAAACCAAATACTCATTCTGATGTTTTAAATG
ATTTGCCCTCCCATATGTCCTTCCGAGTGAGAGACACAAAAAATTCCAACACACTATTGCAATGAAAATA
AATTTCCTTTATTAGCCAGAAGTCAGATGCTCAAGGGGCTTCATGATGTCCCCATAATTTTTGGCAGAGG
GAAAAAGATCTCAGTGGTATTTGTGAGCCAGGGCATTGGCCACACCAGCCACCACCTTCTGATAGGCAGC
CTGCACCTGAGGAGTGAATTCTTTGCCAAAATGATGAGACAGCACAACAACCAGCACGTTGCCCAGGAGC
TGTAGGAAAGAGAAGAAGGCATGAACATGGTTAGCAGAGGGGCCCGGTTTGGACTCAGAGTATTTTATCC
TCATCTCAAACAGTGTATATCATTGTAACCATAAAGAGAAAGGCAGGATGATGACCAGGGTGTAGTTGTT
TCTACCAATAAGAATATTTCCACGCCAGCCAGAATTTATATGCAGAAATATTCTACCTTATCATTTAATT
ATAACAATTGTTCTCTAAAACTGTGCTGAAGTACAATATAATATACCCTGATTGCCTTGAAAAAAAAGTG
ATTAGAGAAAGTACTTACAATCTGACAAATAAACAAAAGTGAATTTAAAAATTCGTTACAAATGCAAGCT
AAAGTTTAACGAAAAAGTTACAGAAAATGAAAAGAAAATAAGAGGAGACAATGGTTGTCAACAGAGTAGA
AAGTGAAAGAAACAAAATTATCATGAGGGTCCATGGTGATACAAGGGACATCTTCCCATTCTAAACAACA
CCCTGAAAACTTTGCCCCCTCCATATAACATGAATTTTACAATAGCGAAAAAGAAAGAACAATCAAGGGT
CCCCAAACTCACCCTGAAGTTCTCAGTCTAGAGTCGAGAGGATCAATCACTTTGTACAAGAAAGCTGGGT
CTAGATAGCTTACTTGTACAGCTCGTCCATGCCGCCGGTGGAGTGGCGGCCCTCGGCGCGTTCGTACTGT
TCCACGATGGTGTAGTCCTCGTTGTGGGAGGTGATGTCCAACTTGATGTTGACGTTGTAGGCGCCGGGCA
GCTGCACGGGCTTCTTGGCCTTGTAGGTGGTCTTGACCTCAGCGTCGTAGTGGCCGCCGTCCTTCAGCTT
CAGCCTCTGCTTGATCTCGCCCTTCAGGGCGCCGTCCTCGGGGTACATCCGCTCGGAGGAGGCCTCCCAG
CCCATGGTCTTCTTCTGCATTACGGGGCCGTCGGAGGGGAAGTTGGTGCCGCGCAGCTTCACCTTGTAGA
TGAACTCGCCGTCCTGCAGGGAGGAGTCCTGGGTCACGGTCACCACGCCGCCGTCCTCGAAGTTCATCAC
GCGCTCCCACTTGAAGCCCTCGGGGAAGGACAGCTTCAAGTAGTCGGGGATGTCGGCGGGGTGCTTCACG
TAGGCCTTGGAGCCGTACATGAACTGAGGGGACAGGATGTCCCAGGCGAAGGGCAGGGGGCCACCCTTGG
TCACCTTCAGCTTGGCGGTCTGGGTGCCCTCGTAGGGGCGGCCCTGAGGAAAAAAAAGGAAAGGGCATGC
TCGCCATGTGCAAGATACAGTGTTGAATGTGGTGCAAAATATAAAGATGTGGAAGAAAAAGCCACTGAAA
ATAATATGAGGAAATAAAAAACTAGAGTAAATTATCAGTGGAACAATTTCTATTATACAAGACACTACAC
CCATACATTCTCCTAATGCTCATGTAAGAATTTCTCCAAAAATACCTTCCAGCACTACAAACTAGAAAAA
AAAAGAGACATGGACACCAAATTAAGTTCTTAATAGTGAAGAACAAAAGAACTACCTTGCCTGCTCCAGT
GGATCCAGCAACCGCCAACAACTGTCCTCTTTCTATCTTGAAATTAATATCTTTCAGGACAGGAGTACCA
AGAAGTGAGAAATTACTGAAGAAGAGGCTGTCATCACCATTAGAAGTTTTTCTATTGTTATTGTTTTGTT
TTGCTTTCTCAAATAATTCCCCAAATCCCTGTTAAAAAAAAACACACACACACACACACACACACACATC
AAAAATAAAAGATGAGTTTGTCAGATATTTTCAATAGATGCTTGTTTTATGTACCATACTCACCTCGCCC
TCGCCCTCGATCTCGAACTCGTGGCCGTTCACGGAGCCCTCCATGTGCACCTTGAAGCGCATGAACTCCT
TGATGATGGCCATGTTATCCTCCTCGCCCTTGCTGGTTCCGGTGCCTCCACTTTCATCTTCACCTTTAGT
GATACCGGCTGCCGTCACGAACTCCTTCAGGACCATGTGATCGCGCTTCTCGTTCGGGTCTTTGCTCAGC
GTGGTCTGGGTGCTCAGATAGTGGTTGTCCGGCAGGCGCACCGGGCCGTCGCCGATCGGGGTGTTCTGCT
GTTTGTGGTCGGCTTCCTGCTGGCTGCCGTCCTCAACGTTGTGGCGGATCTTGAAGTTAGCCTTGATGCC
GTTCTTCTGCTTGTCGGCTTCGATACGGACGTTGTGGCTGTTGTGGTTGTACTCCAGCTTGTGACCCAGG
ATGTTGCCGTCCTCCTTGAAGTCGTTGCCCTTCAGCTCGATGCGGTTCACCAGGGTGTCGCCCTCGAACT
TCACCTCCGCGCGGGTCTTGTAGGTGCCGTCGTCCTTGAACTCGATGGTGCGCTCCTGGACGTAGCCTTC
CGGCATGGCGGACTTGAAGAAGTCGTGACGCTTCATGTGGTCCGGGTAGCGGCTGAAGCACTGCACGCCG
TAGGTCAGGGTGGTCACGAGGGTCGGCCACGGCACCGGCAGCTTGCCGGTGGTGCAGATGAACTTCAGGG
TCAGCTTGCCCTCGGTGGCATCGCCCTCGCCCTCGCCACGCACGCTGAACTTGTGGCCGTTTACGTCGCC
GTCCAGCTCGACTTTGATAGGCACAGTACCTGTAAATAGTTCCTCTCCTTTACTGGTACCATCATCAGGG
AATGAGCTTACATTTCTCCTCTTCAGCATCTGGTCATCCTTCTTAGCTTTCCTCAGCTCCACATTGACCT
CTATTCTGCGACGCCTCATTTCTGTACTGTCTTTTCCCTTGTTCTTGAATCTGTGAAGACGGGCAGCTGG
TGTATTAGCATTCTCGTTGGTGGATCCCATGGTGGCACCGGTGAATTCTCCAGGCGATCTGACGGTTCAC
TAAACGAGCTCTGCTTATATAGGCCTCCCACCGTACACGCCACCTCGACATACTCGAGTAGTTATTAATA
GTAATCAATTACGGGGTCATTAGTTCATAGCCCATATATGGAGTTCCG
